Addgene plasmid #145721: pGBW-m4046946
Purpose: Bacterial Expression plasmid for SARS-CoV-2 nsp6
Depositing lab: Ginkgo Bioworks & Benjie Chen. Depositing organization: Ginkgo Bioworks.
Backbone
  Vector backbone: ori-013 - marker | cmR
  Backbone size w/o insert (bp): 1462
  Vector type: Bacterial Expression
Growth in bacteria
  Bacterial resistance: Chloramphenicol, 25 μg/mL
  Growth temperature: 30°C
  Growth strain: DH5alpha
  Copy number: High Copy
Gene/Insert
  Gene/Insert name: SARS-CoV-2 nsp6
  Species: Escherichia coli str. K-12 substr. MG1655; Severe acute respiratory syndrome coronavirus 2
  Insert size (bp): 863
  Mutation: wt
  Entrez Gene: ORF1ab (a.k.a. GU280_gp01)
  Promoter: Promoter | pT7 ; Operator | lacO ; RBS | T7_rbs ; Start Codon | ATG
  Tag / fusion protein: Cleavable TEV;HA (C terminal on backbone)
  Cloning method: Unknown
Resource information
  A portion of this plasmid was derived from a plasmid made by: GinkgoBioworks
Depositor comments: NCBI Reference Sequence: YP_009725302.1
How to cite: pGBW-m4046946 was a gift from Ginkgo Bioworks & Benjie Chen (Addgene plasmid # 145721)
