[The description below was written by a language model from this plasmid's Addgene catalogue record and pLannotate feature annotations shown in this document.]
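Description:
pGBW-m4046946 is a compact bacterial expression plasmid carrying the SARS-CoV-2 non-structural protein 6 (nsp6) coding sequence. The full sequence record is about 2.6 kb, built on a minimal backbone of roughly 1.5 kb that contains little beyond a high-copy ColE1/pUC-type origin of replication and a chloramphenicol acetyltransferase (cat) gene driven by its own cat promoter. This gene provides chloramphenicol selection in E. coli. A phage lambda t0 terminator lies downstream of the resistance cassette.

The expression cassette follows a standard T7/lac design. A T7 promoter is immediately followed by a lac operator, so transcription requires T7 RNA polymerase and is held in check by lac repressor until it is relieved by IPTG or lactose. No lacI gene is annotated on the plasmid, so both repressor and polymerase would have to be supplied by the host strain. A strong ribosome binding site from T7 gene 10 and an ATG start codon precede the wild-type insert of about 860 bp. The automated annotation identifies this insert as a fragment of the SARS-CoV-2 replicase polyprotein 1a. The functional text attached to that annotation refers to nsp10, but this is generic polyprotein-entry wording, and the catalogue record identifies the segment as nsp6, which derives from ORF1ab. The record lists a C-terminal TEV-cleavable HA tag supplied by the backbone, for immunodetection or capture with optional tag removal, though this tag is not separately annotated in the feature table. No terminator is annotated directly after the insert.

The plasmid is intended for inducible production of tagged nsp6 in E. coli, for instance for biochemical study of this viral protein.
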