Features (pLannotate 1.2.2; 8 found; start..end, strand, type, name):
     20..38      +  promoter       T7 promoter: promoter for bacteriophage T7 RNA polymerase
     39..63      +  protein_bind   lac operator: The lac repressor binds to the lac operator to inhibit transcription in E. coli. This inhibition can be relieved by adding lactose or isopropyl-β-D-thiogalactopyranoside (IPTG). lac repressor encoded by lacI
     78..100     +  RBS            RBS: efficient ribosome binding site from bacteriophage T7 gene 10 (Olins and Rangwala, 1989)
    111..977     +  CDS            R1A_SARS2 (fragment): Experimental evidence at protein level: Swiss-Prot protein existence level 1. [Non-structural protein 10]: Plays a pivotal role in viral transcription by stimulating both nsp14 3'-5' exoribonuclease and nsp16 2'-O-methyltransferase activities. Therefore plays an essential role in viral mRNAs cap methylation. From Severe acute respiratory syndrome coronavirus 2 (2019-nCoV) (SARS-CoV-2).
   1139..1727    +  rep_origin     ori: high-copy-number ColE1/pMB1/pBR322/pUC origin of replication
   1735..1832    +  promoter       cat promoter: promoter of the E. coli cat gene encoding chloramphenicol acetyltransferase
   1833..2489    +  CDS            cat: CAT_ECOLX - Experimental evidence at protein level: Swiss-Prot protein existence level 1. This enzyme is an effector of chloramphenicol resistance in bacteria. From Escherichia coli. This protein is used as a marker in many commonly used cloning vectors, such as pACYC184.
   2563..2597    +  terminator     lambda t0 terminator: minimal transcription terminator from phage lambda (Scholtissek and Grosse, 1987)
>Addgene plasmid #145721 | pGBW-m4046946 | depositor full sequence | sequence record 287898 | Full Sequence
GATCTCGATCCCGCGAAATTAATACGACTCACTATAGGGGAATTGTGAGCGGATAACAATTCCCCTCTAG
AAATAATTTTGTTTAACTTTAAGAAGGAGACTCTTCTATGGCAGTGAAAAGAACAATCAAGGGTACACAC
CACTGGTTGTTACTCACAATTTTGACTTCACTTTTAGTTTTAGTCCAGAGTACTCAATGGTCTTTGTTCT
TTTTTTTGTATGAAAATGCCTTTTTACCTTTTGCTATGGGTATTATTGCTATGTCTGCTTTTGCAATGAT
GTTTGTCAAACATAAGCATGCATTTCTCTGTTTGTTTTTGTTACCTTCTCTTGCCACTGTAGCTTATTTT
AATATGGTCTATATGCCTGCTAGTTGGGTGATGCGTATTATGACATGGTTGGATATGGTTGATACTAGTT
TGTCTGGTTTTAAGCTAAAAGACTGTGTTATGTATGCATCAGCTGTAGTGTTACTAATCCTTATGACAGC
AAGAACTGTGTATGATGATGGTGCTAGGAGAGTGTGGACACTTATGAATGTCTTGACACTCGTTTATAAA
GTTTATTATGGTAATGCTTTAGATCAAGCCATTTCCATGTGGGCTCTTATAATCTCTGTTACTTCTAACT
ACTCAGGTGTAGTTACAACTGTCATGTTTTTGGCCAGAGGTATTGTTTTTATGTGTGTTGAGTATTGCCC
TATTTTCTTCATAACTGGTAATACACTTCAGTGTATAATGCTAGTTTATTGTTTCTTAGGCTATTTTTGT
ACTTGTTACTTTGGCCTCTTTTGTTTACTCAACCGCTACTTTAGACTGACTCTTGGTGTTTATGATTACT
TAGTTTCTACACAGGAGTTTAGATATATGAATTCACAGGGACTACTCCCACCCAAGAATAGCATAGATGC
CTTCAAACTCAACATTAAATTGTTGGGTGTTGGTGGCAAACCTTGTATCAAAGTAGCCACTGTAGAGAAC
CTGTACTTTCAAAGCTACCCGTATGACGTTCCTGATTATGCCTAACCGGCTTATCGGTCAGTTTCACCTG
ATTTACGTAAAAACCCGCTTCGGCGGGTTTTTGCTTTTGGAGGGGCAGAAAGATGAATGACTGTCCACGA
CGCTATACCCAAAAGAAATTGAGATCCTTTTTTTCTGCGCGTAATCTGCTGCTTGCAAACAAAAAAACCA
CCGCTACCAGCGGTGGTTTGTTTGCCGGATCAAGAGCTACCAACTCTTTTTCCGAAGGTAACTGGCTTCA
GCAGAGCGCAGATACCAAATACTGTTCTTCTAGTGTAGCCGTAGTTAGGCCACCACTTCAAGAACTCTGT
AGCACCGCCTACATACCTCGCTCTGCTAATCCTGTTACCAGTGGCTGCTGCCAGTGGCGATAAGTCGTGT
CTTACCGGGTTGGACTCAAGACGATAGTTACCGGATAAGGCGCAGCGGTCGGGCTGAACGGGGGGTTCGT
GCACACAGCCCAGCTTGGAGCGAACGACCTACACCGAACTGAGATACCTACAGCGTGAGCTATGAGAAAG
CGCCACGCTTCCCGAAGGGAGAAAGGCGGACAGGTATCCGGTAAGCGGCAGGGTCGGAACAGGAGAGCGC
ACGAGGGAGCTTCCAGGGGGAAACGCCTGGTATCTTTATAGTCCTGTCGGGTTTCGCCACCTCTGACTTG
AGCGTCGATTTTTGTGATGCTCGTCAGGGGGGCGGAGCCTATGGAAATTGATCGGGCACGTAAGAGGTTC
CAACTTTCACCATAATGAAATAAGATCACTACCGGGCGTATTTTTTGAGTTATCGAGATTTTCAGGAGCT
AAGGAAGCTAAAATGGAGAAAAAAATCACTGGATATACCACCGTTGATATATCCCAATGGCATCGTAAAG
AACATTTTGAGGCATTTCAGTCAGTTGCTCAATGTACCTATAACCAGACCGTTCAGCTGGATATTACGGC
CTTTTTAAAGACCGTAAAGAAAAATAAGCACAAGTTTTATCCGGCCTTTATTCACATTCTTGCCCGCCTG
ATGAATGCTCATCCGGAATTTCGTATGGCAATGAAAGACGGTGAGCTGGTGATATGGGATAGTGTTCACC
CTTGTTACACCGTTTTCCATGAGCAAACTGAAACGTTTTCATCGCTCTGGAGTGAATACCACGACGATTT
CCGGCAGTTTCTACACATATATTCGCAAGATGTGGCGTGTTACGGTGAAAACCTGGCCTATTTCCCTAAA
GGGTTTATTGAGAATATGTTTTTCGTTTCAGCCAATCCCTGGGTGAGTTTCACCAGTTTTGATTTAAACG
TGGCCAATATGGACAACTTCTTCGCCCCCGTTTTCACCATGGGCAAATATTATACGCAAGGCGACAAGGT
GCTGATGCCGCTGGCGATTCAGGTTCATCATGCCGTTTGTGATGGCTTCCATGTCGGCAGAATGCTTAAT
GAATTACAACAGTACTGCGATGAGTGGCAGGGCGGGGCGTAATTTGATATCGAGCTCGCTTGGACTCCTG
TTGATAGATCCAGTAATGACCTCAGAACTCCATCTGGATTTGTTCAGAACGCTCGGTTGCCGCCGGGCGT
TTTTTATTGGT
